>Addgene plasmid #12909 | DCT.VV.Orf221 | addgene partial sequence | sequence record 19298 | T7 5'-TAATACGACTCACTATAGGG-3'
GAGCTCGGATCCGTACCCTTCACCGAATTCCAGCTGACCACCATGGCGAACATTATAAATTTATGGAACG
GAATTGTACCAACGGTTCAAGATGTTAATGTTGCGAGCATTACTGCGTTTAAATCTATGATAGATGAAAC
ATGGGATAAAAAAATCGAAGCAAATACATGCATCAGTAGAAAACATAGAAACATTATTCACGAAGTTATT
AGGGACTTTATGAAAGCCTATCCTAAAATGGATGAGAATAAAAAATCTCCATTAGGAGCCCCAATGCAAT
GGCTAACACAATATTATATTTTAAAGAATGAATATCATAAGACCATGCTAGCGTATGATAATGGATCATT
GAATACAAAATTTAAAACGTTAAACATTTATATGATTACTAACGTTGGTCAATATATTTTATATATAGTA
TTTTGTATAATATCTGGTAAGAATCACGATGGTACTCCTTATATATACGATTCTGAGATAACGAGCAATG
ATAAAAATTTTATTAATGAGCGTATCAAGTATGCATGTAAGCAAATATTACACGGTCAATTAACTATAGC
TCTGAGAATTAGAAATAAATTCATGTTTATAGGATCACCCATGTATTTATGGTTTAACGTAAACGGATCA
CAGGTATATCACGACATATATGATCGTAATGCCGGTTTTCATAATAAAGAGATAGGCAATTCCCGGGGAT
CCGTCGACCTGCAGAGATCTATGAATCGTAGATACTGAAAAACCCAA
