[The description below was written by a language model from this plasmid's Addgene catalogue record.]
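Description:
DCT.VV.Orf221 is a mammalian expression plasmid carrying a single vaccinia virus open reading frame, built on the commercial pcDNA 3.1D V5-His-TOPO backbone (about 5.5 kb without insert). The insert, named VV.Orf221 within its library and also listed as VV_WR_149, is 642 bp long and is recorded as flanked by intact BamHI sites at both ends. The plasmid is maintained at high copy in E. coli under ampicillin selection, and it carries a neomycin resistance marker so that transfected mammalian cells can be selected with G418. No feature table is provided, so the regulatory elements are not itemised in the record. Vectors of this backbone family generally drive the insert from a CMV immediate-early promoter, include a T7 promoter/priming site upstream of the cloning site (consistent with the listed T7 sequencing primer), and offer C-terminal V5 and His tags. Whether this ORF is in frame with those tags is not stated.

The construct belongs to a library of individually cloned vaccinia virus ORFs made for screening, associated with work identifying poxvirus CD8+ T cell determinants to inform the design and characterisation of smallpox vaccines. In that setting, expressing individual viral ORFs in transfected cells lets each gene product be tested as a source of T cell epitopes. The plasmid and insert names apply only to this library, and the corresponding ORF names in the Copenhagen and WR strains are given in a supplementary spreadsheet. The depositors caution that the clone was made for screening and may differ from the canonical GenBank sequence, so the sequence should be checked before relying on the encoded protein.
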