Addgene plasmid #12909: DCT.VV.Orf221
Purpose: This plasmid was designed for screening purposes and may contain discrepancies relative to the current canonical GenBank version of the gene.
Depositing lab: Jack Bennink & Jon Yewdell. Depositing organization: National Institute of Allergy and Infectious Diseases (NIAID). Publication: Identification of poxvirus CD8+ T cell determinants to enable rational design and characterization of smallpox vaccines. Tscharke DC, Karupiah G, Zhou J, Palmore T, Irvine KR, Haeryfar SM, Williams S, Sidney J, Sette A, Bennink JR, Yewdell JW. J Exp Med. 2005 January 3; 201(1): 95–104. 10.1084/jem.20041912 PubMed 15623576.
Backbone
  Vector backbone: pcDNA 3.1D V5-His-TOPO
  Backbone manufacturer: Invitrogen
  Backbone size w/o insert (bp): 5514
  Vector type: Mammalian Expression
  Selectable markers: Neomycin (select with G418)
Growth in bacteria
  Bacterial resistance: Ampicillin, 100 μg/mL
  Growth temperature: 37°C
  Growth strain: DH5alpha
  Copy number: High Copy
Gene/Insert
  Gene/Insert name: VV.Orf221 (alt name: VV_WR_149)
  Species: Vaccinia Virus
  Insert size (bp): 642
  Cloning method: Restriction Enzyme; 5′ cloning site BamHI (not destroyed); 3′ cloning site BamHI (not destroyed)
  Sequencing primers: 5′ Universal T7
Terms and licenses: Academic/Nonprofit Terms; Industry Terms: Not Available to Industry
Depositor comments: Please see the Vaccinia kit page ( https://www.addgene.org/vvorf/ ) for more information. The kit page contains the supplemental VVOrfData spreadsheet, which includes important information about this plasmid. The plasmid and insert names provided here relate only to this library. The name of the ORF (if present) in VACV strain Copenhagen and the name of the ORF (if annotated) in VACV strain WR sequence can be found in VVOrfData spreadsheet. Please note that the amino acid sequence given for each ORF in the spreadsheet may contain some errors. Additionally, changes from the expected sequence may be present in these plasmids. Please see Addgene's quality control sequence and sequencing notes in the VVOrfData spreadsheet before ordering this plasmid.
How to cite: DCT.VV.Orf221 was a gift from Jack Bennink & Jon Yewdell (Addgene plasmid # 12909 ; http://n2t.net/addgene:12909 ; RRID:Addgene_12909)
